>Addgene plasmid #85122 | pAM5085 | addgene full sequence | sequence record 180108 | Addgene NGS Result
GTAGAAAAGATCAAAGGATCTTCTTGAGATCCTTTTTTTCTGCGCGTAATCTGCTGCTTGCAAACAAAAA
AACCACCGCTACCAGCGGTGGTTTGTTTGCCGGATCAAGAGCTACCAACTCTTTTTCCGAAGGTAACTGG
CTTCAGCAGAGCGCAGATACCAAATACTGTCCTTCTAGTGTAGCCGTAGTTAGGCCACCACTTCAAGAAC
TCTGTAGCACCGCCTACATACCTCGCTCTGCTAATCCTGTTACCAGTGGCTGCTGCCAGTGGCGATAAGT
CGTGTCTTACCGGGTTGGACTCAAGACGATAGTTACCGGATAAGGCGCAGCGGTCGGGCTGAACGGGGGG
TTCGTGCACACAGCCCAGCTTGGAGCGAACGACCTACACCGAACTGAGATACCTACAGCGTGAGCTATGA
GAAAGCGCCACGCTTCCCGAAGGGAGAAAGGCGGACAGGTATCCGGTAAGCGGCAGGGTCGGAACAGGAG
AGCGCACGAGGGAGCTTCCAGGGGGAAACGCCTGGTATCTTTATAGTCCTGTCGGGTTTCGCCACCTCTG
ACTTGAGCGTCGATTTTTGTGATGCTCGTCAGGGGGGCGGAGCCTATGGAAAAACGCCAGCAACGCGGCC
TTTTTACGGTTCCTGGCCTTTTGCTGGCCTTTTGCTCACATGTTCTTTCCTGCGTTATCCCCTGATTCTG
TGGATAACCGTATTACCGCCTTTGAGTGAGCTGATACCGCTCGCCGCAGCCGAACGACCGAGCGCAGCGA
GTCAGTGAGCGAGGAAGCGGAAGAGCGCCTGATGCGGTATTTTCTCCTTACGCATCTGTGCGGTATTTCA
CACCGCATATGGTGCACTCTCAGTACAATCTGCTCTGATGCCGCATAGTTAAGCCAGTATACACTCCGCT
ATCGCTACGTGACTGGGTCATGGCTGCGCCCCGACACCCGCCAACACCCGCTGACGCGCCCTGACGGGCT
TGTCTGCTCCCGCCATCCGCTTACAGACAAGCTCCGCGGCGGAGCGCTGCTTTCTTGGCAAGCGGTCGCC
AGCCCCAACGCCAGGGCTGCCAGCCCGAAACAGCGGGGCAAGGCAGCTTGGAAGGGCGATCGCAGCACGG
GCATGGCAATGTCTCTCTGAAGGAATGCAGACCTTATTCGTACAGCCAGGGTTGAATCGTGGGGGTCCAA
TCACTTAGCTCTGCTGGGCTAAACCAGAGAGCAATTTCCTGTTGTGCTGTTTCGATTGCATCCGAGCCAT
GGATGATGTTGCGGCCAATATTGACACCAAAATCACCACGGATGGTGCCCGGTTCTGCCGTCAGCGGATT
GGTAGCGCCGATCAACTTGCGAGCAGCCGCCACAACGCCTTCGCCTTCCAAGACGATCGCCACGATCGGC
CCAGAGGTGATGAACTCGACGAGGCCATTGAAGAAGGGGCGCTCGCGGTGGACAGCATAGTGCTGTTCGG
CCAGCTCGCGACTGGGCTTCAGCTGCTTTAGGCCCACCAGTTTGAAGCCTTTTTGCTCAAAGCGGCCGAT
GATCGTACCGACCAAACCCCGCTGAACGCCATCGGGCTTGATGGCAATAAATGTGCGTTCCACAGACATC
TAGATAGTCCTCAAGACGAGGCAAGCATTGAGCTTGCCTTCCTATGGTTCGGGATCACTGGGATTCTTGA
CAAGCGATCGCGGTCACATCGCTATCTCTTAGGACTTCGCAGCGGGCGAGTCGGATTGACCCGGTAGGGA
TTTCGCCAGATCAATGCCCGTGGTTTGTTTCAGCTTCTCCAGCAAGCTAGCGATTTGGGTAGCGCTGCCT
TCCCCTTCGCCAATCACAGTGATCGACTCCACGTCGATATCTGGCACGGTGCCTGAAAGCGTGACGAGCA
GCTAGCATCGCGCGCGCGCGCGCGGATGCTAGCGGCGCGCCAAAAAAAAGCCCGCTCATTAGGCGGGCTG
GCCGGCCTTGCCGACTACCTTGGTGATCTCGCCTTTCACGTAGTGGACAAATTCTTCCAACTGATCTGCG
CGCGAGGCCAAGCGATCTTCTTCTTGTCCAAGATAAGCCTGTCTAGCTTCAAGTATGACGGGCTGATACT
GGGCCGGCAGGCGCTCCATTGCCCAGTCGGCAGCGACATCCTTCGGCGCGATTTTGCCGGTTACTGCGCT
GTACCAAATGCGGGACAACGTAAGCACTACATTTCGCTCATCGCCAGCCCAGTCGGGCGGCGAGTTCCAT
AGCGTTAAGGTTTCATTTAGCGCCTCAAATAGATCCTGTTCAGGAACCGGATCAAAGAGTTCCTCCGCCG
CTGGACCTACCAAGGCAACGCTATGTTCTCTTGCTTTTGTCAGCAAGATAGCCAGATCAATGTCGATCGT
GGCTGGCTCGAAGATACCTGCAAGAATGTCATTGCGCTGCCATTCTCCAAATTGCAGTTCGCGCTTAGCT
GGATAACGCCACGGAATGATGTCGTCGTGCACAACAATGGTGACTTCTACAGCGCGGAGAATCTCGCTCT
CTCCAGGGGAAGCCGAAGTTTCCAAAAGGTCGTTGATCAAAGCTCGCCGCGTTGTTTCATCAAGCCTTAC
GGTCACCGTAACCAGCAAATCAATATCACTGTGTGGCTTCAGGCCGCCATCCACTGCGGAGCCGTACAAA
TGTACGGCCAGCAACGTCGGTTCGAGATGGCGCTCGATGACGCCAACTACCTCTGATAGTTGAGTCGATA
CTTCGGCGATCACCGCTTCCCTCATGATGTTTAACTTTGTTTTAGGGCGACTGCCCTGCTGCGTAACATC
GTTGCTGCTCCATAACATCAAACATCGACCCACGGCGTAACGCGCTTGCTGCTTGGATGCCCGAGGCATA
GACTGTACCCCAAAAAAACAGTCATAACAAGCCATGAAAACCGCCACTGCGCCGTTACCACCGCTGCGTT
CGGTCAAGGTTCTGGACCAGTTGCGTGAGCGCATACGCTACTTGCATTACAGCTTACGAACCGAACAGGC
TTATGTCCACTGGGTTCGTGCCTTCATCCGTTTCCACGGTGTGCGTCACCCGGCAACCTTGGGCAGCAGC
GAAGTCGAGGCATTTCTGTCCTGGCTGGCGAACGAGCGCAAGGTTTCGGTCTCCACGCATTCGAAACCGG
TATCCCGCCGCCGCCGCCGGATACCGGTTAATAGTACCTGTGAAGTGAAAAATGGCGCACATTGTGCGAC
ATTTTTTTCTCGAGCAGGTAGTCGGCCAATAACCCAGGGATTTTCCAAGTCTGCGTCGAGGCGATCGAGA
TCGTAGAACCGACCGGGTTCAACCCAGAGTTGCTTACCGCTTGCTTCGATGATTGCGTAAGCCATGCATT
TTCAGCCGTAGAGGTGGCTACACCTGCCGAGGGCAGAGAGAGCACTTGAAGAAACCTGTTCCGAGCCGCC
TTTTAAACAACAGCCCTCTATCATCTCAGAAACTTTTGAGAACTGTCAAACTGTGGACAAAGCGATCGCG
GCCTCATGAGCTGCAGTGCTAGGCTAAATTAAATTTTTCCTTTGTCCAGAGATTAATCTGTCTGCAGACT
CAGTCCTGACAGGAGCGACTGCGTGCTCTCGCAAATTGCAATCTGCATTTGGGTGGAATCGACGGCAATT
TTGCAGGATTGCCAGCGGGCGCTGTCGGCCGATCGCTATCAACTCCAAGTCTGTGAGTCTGGCGAAATGC
TCTTGGAGTATGCCCAAACCCATCGTGACCAAATCGACTGCCTGATTTTAGTGGCAGCCAATCCCAGCTT
CAGGGCAGTTGTTCAGCAGCTCTGCTTTGAGGGAGTGGTGGTACCAGCGATTGTCGTAGGCGATCGCGAC
AGTGAGGATCCCGATGAACCAGCCAAAGAACAGCTCTATCACAGCGCTGAACTGCACCTCGGTATCCATC
AGCTCGAGCAATTGCCCTACCAAGTTGATGCTGCACTGGCTGAATTTCTGCGCTTAGCCCCGGTCGAGAC
CATGGCCGACCACATCATGCTGATGGGGGCCAACCACGATCCCGAGCTATCGAGCCAGCAGCGGGACCTC
GCTCAGCGACTACAAGAGCGCCTAGGCTATCTCGGGGTCTACTACAAGCGTGATCCCGATCGCTTTCTGC
GCAACCTACCCGCCTACGAAAGCCAAAAGCTGCACCAAGCGATGCAGACTAGCTATCGTGAAATCGTTTT
GAGCTATTTTTCGCCGAATAGCAACCTCAACCAGAGCATTGACAACTTCGTCAACATGGCTTTCTTTGCC
GATGTTCCAGTCACCAAAGTGGTAGAAATTCACATGGAGCTGATGGACGAGTTTGCCAAGAAGCTCCGCG
TAGAGGGACGTTCAGAGGACATTTTGCTGGATTATCGGCTGACTTTAATTGATGTAATTGCACATCTTTG
TGAGATGTATCGACGGTCTATCCCACGAGAAACCGCGGCAGTGAGCAAGGGCGAGGAGCTGTTCACCGGG
GTGGTGCCCATCCTGGTCGAGCTGGACGGCGACGTAAACGGCCACAAGTTCAGCGTGTCCGGCGAGGGCG
AGGGCGATGCCACCTACGGCAAGCTGACCCTGAAGTTCATCTGCACCACCGGCAAGCTGCCCGTGCCCTG
GCCCACCCTCGTGACCACCCTGACCTGGGGCGTGCAGTGCTTCAGCCGCTACCCCGACCACATGAAGCAG
CACGACTTCTTCAAGTCCGCCATGCCCGAAGGCTACGTCCAGGAGCGCACCATCTTCTTCAAGGACGACG
GCAACTACAAGACCCGCGCCGAGGTGAAGTTCGAGGGCGACACCCTGGTGAACCGCATCGAGCTGAAGGG
CATCGACTTCAAGGAGGACGGCAACATCCTGGGGCACAAGCTGGAGTACAACTACATCAGCCACAACGTC
TATATCACCGCCGACAAGCAGAAGAACGGCATCAAGGCCAACTTCAAGATCCGCCACAACATCGAGGACG
GCAGCGTGCAGCTCGCCGACCACTACCAGCAGAACACCCCCATCGGCGACGGCCCCGTGCTGCTGCCCGA
CAACCACTACCTGAGCACCCAGTCCGCCCTGAGCAAAGACCCCAACGAGAAGCGCGATCACATGGTCCTG
CTGGAGTTCGTGACCGCCGCCGGGATCACTCTCGGCATGGACGAGCTGTACAAGTAAAAATGAAGGAGCT
CCCCGGCAGGAGAAGGCCATCCTGACGGATGGCCTTTTTGAAGCTTTCTAGAATCGGGGGCCCCCGGGGG
GATTCTAGATTCTGGAGCAGGAAGATGTCGCGGGCATTAGCACCAGCGGTCTGCCAAGCCTCCGCCAGCC
GTTGGGTCCCTTCCGCTTGAGCTTTTCCATCTTCGACGATACGGGCGGCGGCCCCCCGCGCTTCCGCGAT
CGCCCGTTTACAAGCTGCCTCAGCTGGGGCGATCACATCGGCTTGAAGTTGCTGCTGCACCTGTTTGATC
CGCTCCTGCTGCACAGGGAGTTCTGCTTGGCTACGAGCGACTTCGGTAGCAATGTCCGCTTCAGCTTCGG
CCACCACCGCTTCGCGCCGCGTCAACGCATCCTGAATCCGGCGCTCGGCCTCGGCTTGGGCGATCGCTAC
ATCGCGATCGATCCGACGCAGGGCCGTGATCTTGTCATTTTCGGCCGTTTGGATCGCAGAGGCAGCCTGG
GCATCGGCTTCAGCAATTCGGGCATCTCGCTGCAGATCAGCCCGCTGCTTGCGTCCACTAGCCGAGAGAT
AACCGACCTCATCGGAAATGTTCTGGACTTGCAGCGTATCGAGGACTAGACCCAGCTGCTCAAGGTCATC
CTCCGCCTCTTCCAGCAGACTTTTGGCAAAGGCAATTTTGTCCTCGTTGATCTGCTCCGGCGTGAGGCTG
GCTAAAACACCACGCAAGTTGCCTTCGAGGGTCTCCTTGGCAATTTGCTCGATTTCCTTACGGTTTTTGC
CAAGCAGCCGCTCGATCGCGTTGTGGATGGTCGGTTCTTCCCCAGCAATCTTGATATTGGCAACGCCTTC
AACAGTCAGGGGAATGCCGAGCGTCAGACCCC
Features (pLannotate 1.2.2; 11 found; start..end, strand, type, name):
     24..612     +  rep_origin     ori: high-copy-number ColE1/pMB1/pBR322/pUC origin of replication
    798..938     -  misc_feature   bom: basis of mobility region from pBR322
   1157..1600    -  CDS            ndkC-1: NDKC_DICDI - Also known as gip17, ndkB. Experimental evidence at protein level: Swiss-Prot protein existence level 1. Major role in the synthesis of nucleoside triphosphates other than ATP. From Dictyostelium discoideum (Slime mold).
   1967..2755    -  CDS            aadA: S3AD_ECOLX - Experimental evidence at protein level: Swiss-Prot protein existence level 1. Mediates bacterial resistance to the antibiotics streptomycin and spectinomycin. From Escherichia coli.
   2762..2818    -  CDS            GmR (fragment): gentamycin acetyltransferase; aacC1; confers resistance to gentamycin
   2994..3017    -  promoter       Pc promoter (fragment): intI1 (promoter lies within the coding sequence); class 1 integron promoter
   2997..3140    -  CDS            YPR2_ECOLX (fragment): Protein predicted: Swiss-Prot protein existence level 4. From Escherichia coli.
   3179..3355    -  CDS            rplU (fragment): RL21_SYNJA - Also known as rpl21 From Synechococcus sp. (strain JA-3-3Ab) (Cyanobacteria bacterium Yellowstone A-Prime).
   3596..4444    +  CDS            kaiA: KAIA_SYNE7 - Experimental evidence at protein level: Swiss-Prot protein existence level 1. Component of the KaiABC clock protein complex, which constitutes the main circadian regulator in cyanobacteria. The KaiABC complex may act as a promoter-nonspecific transcription regulator that represses transcription, possibly by acting on the state of chromosome compaction. In the complex, it enhances the phosphorylation status of KaiC. In contrast, the presence of KaiB in the complex decreases the phosphorylation status of KaiC, suggesting that KaiB acts by antagonizing the interaction between KaiA an
   4451..5167    +  CDS            ECFP: enhanced CFP mammalian codon-optimized
   5191..5218    +  terminator     rrnB T2 terminator: transcription terminator T2 from the E. coli rrnB gene
