[The description below was written by a language model from this plasmid's Addgene catalogue record and pLannotate feature annotations shown in this document.]
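Description:
pAM5085 is a bacterial plasmid built on a neutral site I (NSI) vector for Synechococcus elongatus PCC 7942, assembled by seamless cloning. It is propagated in E. coli through a high-copy ColE1/pUC-type origin, next to a pBR322 bom (basis of mobility) region. Selection relies on an aadA gene conferring resistance to both spectinomycin and streptomycin (the "SpSm" marker). Upstream of aadA, the annotation picks up fragments typical of a class 1 integron-derived cassette: a partial Pc promoter and a short gentamicin acetyltransferase remnant. NSI vectors are generally used to integrate cargo into a neutral chromosomal locus of S. elongatus by homologous recombination. The automated hits to an ndk-like coding sequence and an rplU fragment may reflect the cyanobacterial flanking DNA, but the record does not identify the homology arms explicitly.

The payload is an insert of about 1.9 kb carrying kaiA under its native promoter (PkaiA), fused at its C terminus to ECFP and followed by the rrnB T2 transcription terminator. The promoter itself is not annotated in the feature table and presumably lies in the unannotated stretch upstream of the kaiA coding sequence. KaiA is the component of the KaiABC circadian oscillator that enhances KaiC phosphorylation. According to the depositor, the full-length fusion protein is expressed at wild-type levels and gives a circadian period about two hours longer than normal. The construct serves as a fluorescent reporter for studying the subcellular localization of this clock protein in live cyanobacteria. The catalogue lists a total size of 6181 bp, whereas the sequenced record spans 6052 nt; the record does not explain this difference.
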