Addgene plasmid #85122: pAM5085
Purpose: PkaiA-kaiA-ecfp expressed from NSI-SpSm vector constructed by seamless assembly. Full length fusion protein expressed at WT levels. ~2hr long period.
Depositing lab: Susan Golden. Depositing organization: University of California, San Diego (UCSD). Publication: Dynamic localization of the cyanobacterial circadian clock proteins. Cohen SE, Erb ML, Selimkhanov J, Dong G, Hasty J, Pogliano J, Golden SS. Curr Biol. 2014 Aug 18;24(16):1836-44. doi: 10.1016/j.cub.2014.07.036. Epub 2014 Aug 7. PubMed 25127213.
Backbone
  Vector backbone: PkaiA-kaiA-ecfp expressed from NSI vector with SpSm resistance constructed by seamless assembly.
  Total vector size (bp): 6181
  Vector type: Bacterial Expression
  Selectable markers: Streptomycin
Growth in bacteria
  Bacterial resistance: Spectinomycin, 50 μg/mL
  Growth temperature: 37°C
  Growth strain: DH5alpha
  Copy number: Unknown
Gene/Insert
  Gene/Insert name: PkaiA-kaiA-ecfp expressed from NSI vector with SpSm resistance constructed by seamless assembly.
  Species: Synechoccus elongatus PCC 7942
  Insert size (bp): 1904
  Tag / fusion protein: ECFP (C terminal on insert)
Terms and licenses: Academic/Nonprofit Terms; Industry Terms: Not Available to Industry
How to cite: pAM5085 was a gift from Susan Golden (Addgene plasmid # 85122 ; http://n2t.net/addgene:85122 ; RRID:Addgene_85122)
